>Addgene plasmid #66221 | ADRB3-Tango | depositor partial sequence | sequence record 113055 | empty Tango
GACGGATCGGGAGATCTCCCGATCCCCTATGGTGCACTCTCAGTACAATCTGCTCTGATGCCGCATAGTT
AAGCCAGTATCTGCTCCCTGCTTGTGTGTTGGAGGTCGCTGAGTAGTGCGCGAGCAAAATTTAAGCTACA
ACAAGGCAAGGCTTGACCGACAATTGCATGAAGAATCTGCTTAGGGTTAGGCGTTTTGCGCTGCTTCGCG
ATGTACGGGCCAGATATACGCGTTGACATTGATTATTGACTAGTTATTAATAGTAATCAATTACGGGGTC
ATTAGTTCATAGCCCATATATGGAGTTCCGCGTTACATAACTTACGGTAAATGGCCCGCCTGGCTGACCG
CCCAACGACCCCCGCCCATTGACGTCAATAATGACGTATGTTCCCATAGTAACGCCAATAGGGACTTTCC
ATTGACGTCAATGGGTGGAGTATTTACGGTAAACTGCCCACTTGGCAGTACATCAAGTGTATCATATGCC
AAGTACGCCCCCTATTGACGTCAATGACGGTAAATGGCCCGCCTGGCATTATGCCCAGTACATGACCTTA
TGGGACTTTCCTACTTGGCAGTACATCTACGTATTAGTCATCGCTATTACCATGGTGATGCGGTTTTGGC
AGTACATCAATGGGCGTGGATAGCGGTTTGACTCACGGGGATTTCCAAGTCTCCACCCCATTGACGTCAA
TGGGAGTTTGTTTTGGCACCAAAATCAACGGGACTTTCCAAAATGTCGTAACAACTCCGCCCCATTGACG
CAAATGGGCGGTAGGCGTGTACGGTGGGAGGTCTATATAAGCAGAGCTCTCTGGCTAACTAGAGAACCCA
CTGCTTACTGGCTTATCGAAATTAATACGACTCACTATAGGGAGACCCAAGCTGGCTAGCGTTTAAACTT
AAGCTTGGTACCGAGCTCGGATCCACTAGTCCAGTGTGGTGGAATTCTGCAGATATCCAGCACAGTGGCG
GCCGCGCCACCATGAAGACGATCATCGCCCTGAGCTACATCTTCTGCCTGGTATTCGCCGACTACAAGGA
CGATGATGACGCCAGCATCGATACCGGTGGACGCACCCCACCCAGCCTGGGTCCCCAAGATGAGTCCTGC
ACCACCGCCAGCTCCTCCCTGGCCAAGGACACTTCATCGACCGGTGAGAACCTGTACTTCCAGCTAAGAT
TAGATAAAAGTAAAGTGATTAACAGCGCATTAGAGCTGCTTAATGAGGTCGGAATCGAAGGTTTAACAAC
CCGTAAACTCGCCCAGAAGCTAGGTGTAGAGCAGCCTACATTGTATTGGCATGTAAAAAATAAGCGGGCT
TTGCTCGACGCCTTAGCCATTGAGATGTTAGATAGGCACCATACTCACTTTTGCCCTTTAGAAGGGGAAA
GCTGGCAAGATTTTTTACGTAATAACGCTAAAAGTTTTAGATGTGCTTTACTAAGTCATCGCGATGGAGC
AAAAGTACATTTAGGTACACGGCCTACAGAAAAACAGTATGAAACTCTCGAAAATCAATTAGCCTTTTTA
TGCCAACAAGGTTTTTCACTAGAGAATGCATTATATGCACTCAGCGCTGTGGGGCATTTTACTTTAGGTT
GCGTATTGGAAGATCAAGAGCATCAAGTCGCTAAAGAAGAAAGGGAAACACCTACTACTGATAGTATGCC
GCCATTATTACGACAAGCTATCGAATTATTTGATCACCAAGGTGCAGAGCCAGCCTTCTTATTCGGCCTT
GAATTGATCATATGCGGATTAGAAAAACAACTTAAATGTGAAAGTGGGTCCGCGTACAGCCGCGCGCGTA
CGAAAAACAATTACGGGTCTACCATCGAGGGCCTGCTCGATCTCCCGGACGACGACGCCCCCGAAGAGGC
GGGGCTGGCGGCTCCGCGCCTGTCCTTTCTCCCCGCGGGACACACGCGCAGACTGTCGACGGCCCCCCCG
ACCGATGTCAGCCTGGGGGACGAGCTCCACTTAGACGGCGAGGACGTGGCGATGGCGCATGCCGACGCGC
TAGACGATTTCGATCTGGACATGTTGGGGGACGGGGATTCCCCGGGTCCGGGATTTACCCCCCACGACTC
CGCCCCCTACGGCGCTCTGGATATGGCCGACTTCGAGTTTGAGCAGATGTTTACCGATGCCCTTGGAATT
GACGAGTACGGTGGGTAGCTCGAGTCTAGAGGGCCCGTTTAAACCCGCTGATCAGCCTCGACTGTGCCTT
CTAGTTGCCAGCCATCTGTTGTTTGCCCCTCCCCCGTGCCTTCCTTGACCCTGGAAGGTGCCACTCCCAC
TGTCCTTTCCTAATAAAATGAGGAAATTGCATCGCATTGTCTGAGTAGGTGTCATTCTATTCTGGGGGGT
GGGGTGGGGCAGGACAGCAAGGGGGAGGATTGGGAAGACAATAGCAGGCATGCTGGGGATGCGGTGGGCT
CTATGGCTTCTGAGGCGGAAAGAACCAGCTGGGGCTCTAGGGGGTATCCCC
[124 nt withheld, positions 2502-2625]
C
[91 nt withheld, positions 2627-2717]
A
[49 nt withheld, positions 2719-2767]
CCTTTGACGTTGGAGTCCACGTTCTTT
[37 nt withheld, positions 2795-2831]
ACCCTATCTCGGTCTATTCTTTTGATTTATAAGGGATTTTGCCGATTTCGGCCTATTGGTTAAAAAATGA
GCTGATTTAACAAAAATTTAACGCGAATTAATTCTGTGGAATGTGTGTCAGTTAGGGTGTGGAAAGTCCC
CAGGCTCCCCAGCAGGCAGAAGTATGCAAAGCATGCATCTCAATTAGTCAGCAACCAGGTGTGGAAAGTC
CCCAGGCTCCCCAGCAGGCAGAAGTATGCAAAGCATGCATCTCAATTAGTCAGCAACCATAGTCCCGCCC
CTAACTCCGCCCATCCCGCCCCTAACTCCGCCCAGTTCCGCCCATTCTCCGCCCCATGGCTGACTAATTT
TTTTTATTTATGCAGAGGCCGAGGCCGCCTCTGCCTCTGAGCTATTCCAGAAGTAGTGAGGAGGCTTTTT
TGGAGGCCTAGGCTTTTGCAAAAAGCTCCCGGGAGCTTGTATATCCATTTTCGGATCTGATCAAGAGACA
GGATGAGGATCGTTTCGCATGATTGAACAAGATGGATTGCACGCAGGTTCTCCGGCCGCTTGGGTGGAGA
GGCTATTCGGCTATGACTGGGCACAACAGACAATCGGCTGCTCTGATGCCGCCGTGTTCCGGCTGTCAGC
GCAGGGGCGCCCGGTTCTTTTTGTCAAGACCGACCTGTCCGGTGCCCTGAATGAACTGCAGGACGAGGCA
GCGCGGCTATCGTGGCTGGCCACGACGGGCGTTCCTTGCGCAGCTGTGCTCGACGTTGTCACTGAAGCGG
GAAGGGACTGGCTGCTATTGGGCGAAGTGCCGGGGCAGGATCTCCTGTCATCTCACCTTGCTCCTGCCGA
GAAAGTATCCATCATGGCTGATGCAATGCGGCGGCTGCATACGCTTGATCCGGCTACCTGCCCATTCGAC
CACCAAGCGAAACATCGCATCGAGCGAGCACGTACTCGGATGGAAGCCGGTCTTGTCGATCAGGATGATC
TGGACGAAGAGCATCAGGGGCTCGCGCCAGCCGAACTGTTCGCCAGGCTCAAGGCGCGCATGCCCGACGG
CGAGGATCTCGTCGTGACCCATGGCGATGCCTGCTTGCCGAATATCATGGTGGAAAATGGCCGCTTTTCT
GGATTCATCGACTGTGGCCGGCTGGGTGTGGCGGACCGCTATCAGGACATAGCGTTGGCTACCCGTGATA
TTGCTGAAGAGCTTGGCGGCGAATGGGCTGACCGCTTCCTCGTGCTTTACGGTATCGCCGCTCCCGATTC
GCAGCGCATCGCCTTCTATCGCCTTCTTGACGAGTTCTTCTGAGCGGGACTCTGGGGTTCGAAATGACCG
ACCAAGCGACGCCCAACCTGCCATCACGAGATTTCGATTCCACCGCCGCCTTCTATGAAAGGTTGGGCTT
CGGAATCGTTTTCCGGGACGCCGGCTGGATGATCCTCCAGCGCGGGGATCTCATGCTGGAGTTCTTCGCC
CACCCCAACTTGTTTATTGCAGCTTATAATGGTTACAAATAAAGCAATAGCATCACAAATTTCACAAATA
AAGCATTTTTTTCACTGCATTCTAGTTGTGGTTTGTCCAAACTCATCAATGTATCTTATCATGTCTGTAT
ACCGTCGACCTCTAGCTAGAGCTTGGCGTAATCATGGTCATAGCTGTTTCCTGTGTGAAATTGTTATCCG
CTCACAATTCCACACAACATACGAGCCGGAAGCATAAAGTGTAAAGCCTGGGGTGCCTAATGAGTGAGCT
AACTCACATTAATTGCGTTGCGCTCACTGCCCGCTTTCCAGTCGGGAAACCTGTCGTGCCAGCTGCATTA
ATGAATCGGCCAACGCGCGGGGAGAGGCGGTTTGCGTATTGGGCGCTCTTCCGCTTCCTCGCTCACTGAC
TCGCTGCGCTCGGTCGTTCGGCTGCGGCGAGCGGTATCAGCTCACTCAAAGGCGGTAATACGGTTATCCA
CAGAATCAGGGGATAACGCAGGAAAGAACATGTGAGCAAAAGGCCAGCAAAAGGCCAGGAACCGTAAAAA
GGCCGCGTTGCTGGCGTTTTTCCATAGGCTCCGCCCCCCTGACGAGCATCACAAAAATCGACGCTCAAGT
CAGAGGTGGCGAAACCCGACAGGACTATAAAGATACCAGGCGTTTCCCCCTGGAAGCTCCCTCGTGCGCT
CTCCTGTTCCGACCCTGCCGCTTACCGGATACCTGTCCGCCTTTCTCCCTTCGGGAAGCGTGGCGCTTTC
TCATAGCTCACGCTGTAGGTATCTCAGTTCGGTGTAGGTCGTTCGCTCCAAGCTGGGCTGTGTGCACGAA
CCCCCCGTTCAGCCCGACCGCTGCGCCTTATCCGGTAACTATCGTCTTGAGTCCAACCCGGTAAGACACG
ACTTATCGCCACTGGCAGCAGCCACTGGTAACAGGATTAGCAGAGCGAGGTATGTAGGCGGTGCTACAGA
GTTCTTGAAGTGGTGGCCTAACTACGGCTACACTAGAAGAACAGTATTTGGTATCTGCGCTCTGCTGAAG
CCAGTTACCTTCGGAAAAAGAGTTGGTAGCTCTTGATCCGGCAAACAAACCACCGCTGGTAGCGGTTTTT
TTGTTTGCAAGCAGCAGATTACGCGCAGAAAAAAAGGATCTCAAGAAGATCCTTTGATCTTTTCTACGGG
GTCTGACGCTCAGTGGAACGAAAACTCACGTTAAGGGATTTTGGTCATGAGATTATCAAAAAGGATCTTC
ACCTAGATCCTTTTAAATTAAAAATGAAGTTTTAAATCAATCTAAAGTATATATGAGTAAACTTGGTCTG
ACAGTTACCAATGCTTAATCAGTGAGGCACCTATCTCAGCGATCTGTCTATTTCGTTCATCCATAGTTGC
CTGACTCCCCGTCGTGTAGATAACTACGATACGGGAGGGCTTACCATCTGGCCCCAGTGCTGCAATGATA
CCGCGAGACCCACGCTCACCGGCTCCAGATTTATCAGCAATAAACCAGCCAGCCGGAAGGGCCGAGCGCA
GAAGTGGTCCTGCAACTTTATCCGCCTCCATCCAGTCTATTAATTGTTGCCGGGAAGCTAGAGTAAGTAG
TTCGCCAGTTAATAGTTTGCGCAACGTTGTTGCCATTGCTACAGGCATCGTGGTGTCACGCTCGTCGTTT
GGTATGGCTTCATTCAGCTCCGGTTCCCAACGATCAAGGCGAGTTACATGATCCCCCATGTTGTGCAAAA
AAGCGGTTAGCTCCTTCGGTCCTCCGATCGTTGTCAGAAGTAAGTTGGCCGCAGTGTTATCACTCATGGT
TATGGCAGCACTGCATAATTCTCTTACTGTCATGCCATCCGTAAGATGCTTTTCTGTGACTGGTGAGTAC
TCAACCAAGTCATTCTGAGAATAGTGTATGCGGCGACCGAGTTGCTCTTGCCCGGCGTCAATACGGGATA
ATACCGCGCCACATAGCAGAACTTTAAAAGTGCTCATCATTGGAAAACGTTCTTCGGGGCGAAAACTCTC
AAGGATCTTACCGCTGTTGAGATCCAGTTCGATGTAACCCACTCGTGCACCCAACTGATCTTCAGCATCT
TTTACTTTCACCAGCGTTTCTGGGTGAGCAAAAACAGGAAGGCAAAATGCCGCAAAAAAGGGAATAAGGG
CGACACGGAAATGTTGAATACTCATACTCTTCCTTTTTCAATATTATTGAAGCATTTATCAGGGTTATTG
TCTCATGAGCGGATACATATTTGAATGTATTTAGAAAAATAAACAAATAGGGGTTCCGCGCACATTTCCC
CGAAAAGTGCCACCTGACGTC
