>Addgene plasmid #66221 | ADRB3-Tango | depositor partial sequence | sequence record 113056 | ADRB3
ATGGCCCCGTGGCCCCATGAGAATTCCAGCCTTGCACCTTGGCCTGACCTTCCAACTCTGGCACCAAATA
CCGCCAACACATCCGGACTCCCTGGCGTCCCCTGGGAAGCTGCTCTGGCTGGGGCTCTGTTGGCCCTTGC
CGTGCTGGCTACCGTGGGGGGCAATTTGTTGGTGATTGTTGCTATCGCCTGGACACCACGGCTCCAGACA
ATGACAAATGTCTTTGTGACCTCTCTGGCTGCTGCTGATCTGGTGATGGGTCTGCTCGTGGTCCCCCCAG
CTGCGACCCTGGCACTTACCGGCCATTGGCCTCTTGGTGCGACAGGGTGCGAGCTCTGGACTAGCGTGGA
TGTCCTCTGTGTCACAGCCTCCATCGAAACTCTGTGTGCCCTCGCTGTCGACAGATATCTGGCCGTGACT
AATCCCCTGAGGTATGGAGCCCTGGTGACAAAGAGGTGTGCCAGAACCGCTGTGGTGCTCGTCTGGGTGG
TCAGCGCCGCCGTGTCATTCGCTCCCATAATGTCCCAGTGGTGGCGGGTGGGAGCCGACGCGGAGGCCCA
GCGCTGCCACAGCAACCCTCGATGCTGCGCGTTCGCTAGCAATATGCCATACGTGTTGCTCTCTAGCTCA
GTGAGTTTCTATCTGCCACTCCTGGTGATGCTGTTCGTCTATGCCCGAGTCTTCGTTGTGGCAACAAGGC
AGTTGAGGCTGCTCAGGGGGGAGTTGGGGAGGTTCCCCCCAGAGGAGTCCCCACCTGCTCCGTCTAGGTC
TCTTGCACCCGCTCCAGTTGGTACCTGCGCCCCTCCAGAAGGTGTGCCAGCATGCGGTAGGAGGCCCGCC
CGACTCCTGCCTCTGAGGGAGCACAGAGCTCTGTGTACTCTTGGTTTGATCATGGGTACTTTTACTCTGT
GCTGGCTGCCCTTCTTTCTGGCAAATGTGTTGAGAGCCTTGGGAGGTCCCTCTCTCGTCCCTGGCCCAGC
GTTCCTGGCCCTCAACTGGCTCGGGTACGCCAATAGTGCATTCAATCCCTTGATTTATTGTCGAAGTCCC
GATTTCCGAAGCGCTTTCCGGAGACTTTTGTGTAGATGCGGGAGACGACTCCCCCCGGAACCATGCGCCG
CTGCACGACCAGCTTTGTTCCCTTCAGGCGTTCCCGCCGCAAGGTCTTCCCCTGCACAGCCTCGACTGTG
TCAGAGGTTGGACGGAGCTTCCTGGGGCGTCAGC
