>Addgene plasmid #66221 | ADRB3-Tango | addgene partial sequence | sequence record 118025 | Tet-R 5'-GGCGAGTTTACGGGTTGTTA-3'
CTCTAATGCGCTGTTAATCACTTTACTTTTATCTAATCTTAGCTGGAAGTACAGGTTCTCACCGGTCGAT
GAAGTGTCCTTGGCCAGGGAGGAGCTGGCGGTGGTGCAGGACTCATCTTGGGGACCCAGGCTGGGTGGGG
TGCGTCCACCGGTATCGATGCTGACGCCCCAGGAAGCTCCGTCCAACCTCTGACACAGTCGAGGCTGTGC
AGGGGAAGACCTTGCGGCGGGAACGCCTGAAGGGAACAAAGCTGGTCGTGCAGCGGCGCATGGTTCCGGG
GGGAGTCGTCTCCCGCATCTACACAAAAGTCTCCGGAAAGCGCTTCGGAAATCGGGACTTCGACAATAAA
TCAAGGGATTGAATGCACTATTGGCGTACCCGAGCCAGTTGAGGGCCAGGAACGCTGGGCCAGGGACGAG
AGAGGGACCTCCCAAGGCTCTCAACACATTTGCCAGAAAGAAGGGCAGCCAGCACAGAGTAAAAGTACCC
ATGATCAAACCAAGAGTACACAGAGCTCTGTGCTCCCTCAGAGGCAGGAGTCGGGCGGGCCTCCTACCGC
ATGCTGGCACACCTTCTGGAGGGGCGCAGGTACCAACTGGAGCGGGTGCAAGAGACCTAGACGGAGCAGG
TGGGGACTCCTCTGGGGGGAACCTCCCCAACTCCCCCCTGAGCAGCCTCAACTGCCTTGTTGCCACAACG
AAGACTCGGGCATAGACGAACAGCATCACCAGGAGTGGCAGATAGAAACTCACTGAGCTAGAGAGCAACA
CGTATGGCATATTGCTAGCGAACGCGCAGCATCGAGGGTTGCTGTGGCAGCGCTGGGCCTCCGCGTCGGC
TCCCACCCGCCACCACTGGGACATTATGGGAGCGAATGACACGGCGGCGCTGACCACCCAGACGAGCACC
ACAGCGGTTCTGGCACACCTCTTTGTCACCAGGGCTCCATACCTCAGGGGATTAGTCACGGCCAGATATC
TGTCGACAGCGAGGGCACACAGAGTTTCGATGGAGGCTGTGACACAGAGG
