>Addgene plasmid #66221 | ADRB3-Tango | addgene partial sequence | sequence record 133676 | CMV-F 5'-CGCAAATGGGCGGTAGGCGTG-3'
GCTCTCTGGCTAACTAGAGAACCCACTGCTTACTGGCTTATCGAAATTAATACGACTCACTATAGGGAGA
CCCAAGCTGGCTAGCGTTTAAACTTAAGCTTGGTACCGAGCTCGGATCCACTAGTCCAGTGTGGTGGAAT
TCTGCAGATATCCAGCACAGTGGCGGCCGCGCCACCATGAAGACGATCATCGCCCTGAGCTACATCTTCT
GCCTGGTATTCGCCGACTACAAGGACGATGATGACGCCAGCATCGATATGGCCCCGTGGCCCCATGAGAA
TTCCAGCCTTGCACCTTGGCCTGACCTTCCAACTCTGGCACCAAATACCGCCAACACATCCGGACTCCCT
GGCGTCCCCTGGGAAGCTGCTCTGGCTGGGGCTCTGTTGGCCCTTGCCGTGCTGGCTACCGTGGGGGGCA
ATTTGTTGGTGATTGTTGCTATCGCCTGGACACCACGGCTCCAGACAATGACAAATGTCTTTGTGACCTC
TCTGGCTGCTGCTGATCTGGTGATGGGTCTGCTCGTGGTCCCCCCAGCTGCGACCCTGGCACTTACCGGC
CATTGGCCTCTTGGTGCGACAGGGTGCGAGCTCTGGACTAGCGTGGATGTCCTCTGTGTCACAGCCTCCA
TCGAAACTCTGTGTGCCCTCGCTGTCGACAGATATCTGGCCGTGACTAATCCCCTGAGGTATGGAGCCCT
GGTGACAAAGAGGTGTGCCAGAACCGCTGTGGTGCTCGTCTGGGTGGTCAGCGCCGCCGTGTCATTCGCT
CCCATAATGTCCCAGTGGTGGCGGGTGGGAGCCGACGCGGAGGCCCAGCGCTGCCACAGCAACCCTCGAT
GCTGCGCGTTCGCTAGCAATATGCCATACGTGTTGCTCTCTAGCTCAGTGAGTTTCTATCTGCCACTCCT
GGTGATGCTGTTCGTCTATGCCCGAGTCTTCGTTGTGGCAACAAGGCAGTTGAGGCTGCTCAGGGGGGAG
TTGGGGAGGTTCCCCCCAGAGGAGTCCCCACCTGCTCCGTCT
