[The description below was written by a language model from this plasmid's Addgene catalogue record.]
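Description:
ADRB3-Tango is a mammalian expression plasmid from the PRESTO-Tango collection, a set of G protein-coupled receptor constructs built for parallel screening of the human GPCRome by a transcriptional readout. It is based on the "empty Tango" backbone, which the depositor notes was derived from pcDNA3.1(+). The plasmid is maintained at high copy in E. coli under ampicillin selection, and it carries a neomycin resistance marker so that transfected mammalian cells can be selected with G418.

The insert is the human ADRB3 coding sequence (beta-3 adrenergic receptor, about 1.2 kb), placed under the CMV promoter for strong constitutive expression in mammalian cells. The backbone supplies an N-terminal FLAG tag, which is useful for detecting the receptor. The depositor comments also indicate that a tTA (tetracycline transactivator) sequence lies downstream of the receptor. This fits the Tango design stated in the purpose field, in which agonist-driven arrestin translocation to the receptor leads to transcriptional activation, so that receptor activity is read out independently of G protein coupling. The record does not itemise the linker or cleavage elements between receptor and tTA, nor the reporter cell system used with it.

The receptor was cloned by restriction digestion with NotI at the 5′ end. The 3′ site is nominally XhoI, but the depositor cautions that most vectors in the series carry XbaI instead downstream of tTA, so the site present should be confirmed by sequencing. The construct was produced under a programme that provides research tools for understudied druggable protein families, and it is typically used for ligand screening and profiling at ADRB3.
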