Addgene plasmid #66221: ADRB3-Tango
Purpose: Expression of G protein-coupled receptors for PRESTO-Tango: parallel receptorome expression and screening via transcriptional output, with transcriptional activation following arrestin translocation
Depositing lab: Bryan Roth. Depositing organization: University of North Carolina at Chapel Hill. Publication: PRESTO-Tango as an open-source resource for interrogation of the druggable human GPCRome. Kroeze WK, Sassano MF, Huang XP, Lansu K, McCorvy JD, Giguere PM, Sciaky N, Roth BL. Nat Struct Mol Biol. 2015 May;22(5):362-9. doi: 10.1038/nsmb.3014. Epub 2015 Apr 20. PubMed 25895059.
Backbone
  Vector backbone: empty Tango
  Backbone size w/o insert (bp): 6632
  Vector type: Mammalian Expression
  Selectable markers: Neomycin (select with G418)
Growth in bacteria
  Bacterial resistance: Ampicillin, 100 μg/mL
  Growth temperature: 37°C
  Growth strain: DH5alpha
  Copy number: High Copy
Gene/Insert
  Gene/Insert name: ADRB3
  Species: H. sapiens (human)
  Insert size (bp): 1224
  Entrez Gene: ADRB3 (a.k.a. BETA3AR)
  Promoter: CMV
  Tag / fusion protein: FLAG (N terminal on backbone)
  Cloning method: Restriction Enzyme; 5′ cloning site NotI (not destroyed); 3′ cloning site XhoI (unknown if destroyed)
  Sequencing primers: 5′ CMV-F; 3′ Tet-R
Terms and licenses: Academic/Nonprofit Terms; Industry Terms: Not Available to Industry
Depositor comments: Please note: Most of the PRESTO-Tango vectors do not contain the XhoI cut site downstream of the tTA sequence and instead carry an XbaI site. If you need to perform an XhoI digest we recommend sequencing with a forward primer at the C-terminus of tTA to determine which of the two sites is present. Suggested primer: 5-gagctccacttagacggcgagg-3. Original backbone was pcDNA3.1(+). These plasmids were generated as part of the Illuminating the Druggable Genome (IDG) program sponsored by the NIH Common Fund. The goal of this program is to identify, gather, and distribute information and resources for proteins that currently are not well-studied yet belong to commonly drug-targeted protein families: protein kinases, non-olfactory G-protein coupled receptors (GPCRs), and ion channels. The IDG program is designed to develop fundamental research tools for understudied proteins, elucidate their function, and disseminate the IDG-related resources and data to the greater scientific community.
How to cite: ADRB3-Tango was a gift from Bryan Roth (Addgene plasmid # 66221 ; http://n2t.net/addgene:66221 ; RRID:Addgene_66221)
